>Addgene plasmid #197186 | pCytERM-BDFP1.8-N1 | addgene full sequence | sequence record 386499 | Addgene NGS Result
TAGTTATTAATAGTAATCAATTACGGGGTCATTAGTTCATAGCCCATATATGGAGTTCCGCGTTACATAA
CTTACGGTAAATGGCCCGCCTGGCTGACCGCCCAACGACCCCCGCCCATTGACGTCAATAATGACGTATG
TTCCCATAGTAACGCCAATAGGGACTTTCCATTGACGTCAATGGGTGGAGTATTTACGGTAAACTGCCCA
CTTGGCAGTACATCAAGTGTATCATATGCCAAGTACGCCCCCTATTGACGTCAATGACGGTAAATGGCCC
GCCTGGCATTATGCCCAGTACATGACCTTATGGGACTTTCCTACTTGGCAGTACATCTACGTATTAGTCA
TCGCTATTACCATGGTGATGCGGTTTTGGCAGTACATCAATGGGCGTGGATAGCGGTTTGACTCACGGGG
ATTTCCAAGTCTCCACCCCATTGACGTCAATGGGAGTTTGTTTTGGCACCAAAATCAACGGGACTTTCCA
AAATGTCGTAACAACTCCGCCCCATTGACGCAAATGGGCGGTAGGCGTGTACGGTGGGAGGTCTATATAA
GCAGAGCTGGTTTAGTGAACCGTCAGATCCGCTAGCGCTACCGGACTCAGATCTATGGACCCTGTGGTGG
TGCTGGGGCTCTGTCTCTCCTGTTTGCTTCTCCTTTCACTCTGGAAACAGAGCTATGGGGGAGGGAAGCT
TCGAATTCTGCAGTCGACGGTACCGCGGGCCCGGGATCCACCGGTCGCCACCATGGCCAATCGCGAGGTT
GTTGAGACCCTGAAGGAGCTCCTGGCTGACGGGGAGAAGAGAGTGCAGGTGGCTGGAGTGATTGGGACTA
ACGCTGCCGAAGTTGTCAAGACCGCCGTGTCACTTCTGTTTCAGGAGTACCCAGAGTTGGTGTCCCCTGG
CGGGTGTGCCTATACAACAAGGCGCTACAACAAGTGTGTGAGGGACATGAACTACTTCCTCAGGATGTGT
AGCTACGCCATCGTGGCCGGGGGCGCCAGCGTCTTGGATGGAAGGATGCTGGCCGGGCTGCGGGATACAT
TCAACTCCCTCGGCATCCCTCTGGGTCCCGTGGCCCGGGGCATCCAACTGATGAAGAAGATCGTCAAAGA
GAAACTGGCGACAGCCGGCATGACTAACATTGCATTTGTCGATGAGCCCTTTGACTACATCGCCCGTGTG
ATTAGTGAAACGGAAATTTAAGCGGCCGCGACTCTAGATCATAATCAGCCATACCACATTTGTAGAGGTT
TTACTTGCTTTAAAAAACCTCCCACACCTCCCCCTGAACCTGAAACATAAAATGAATGCAATTGTTGTTG
TTAACTTGTTTATTGCAGCTTATAATGGTTACAAATAAAGCAATAGCATCACAAATTTCACAAATAAAGC
ATTTTTTTCACTGCATTCTAGTTGTGGTTTGTCCAAACTCATCAATGTATCTTAAGGCGTAAATTGTAAG
CGTTAATATTTTGTTAAAATTCGCGTTAAATTTTTGTTAAATCAGCTCATTTTTTAACCAATAGGCCGAA
ATCGGCAAAATCCCTTATAAATCAAAAGAATAGACCGAGATAGGGT
[37 nt withheld, positions 1587-1623]
AAAGAACGTGGACTCCAACGTCAAAGG
[49 nt withheld, positions 1651-1699]
T
[91 nt withheld, positions 1701-1791]
G
[124 nt withheld, positions 1793-1916]
CAGGTGGCACTTTTCGGGGAAATGTGCGCGGAACCCCTATTTGTTTATTTTTCTAAATACATTCAAATAT
GTATCCGCTCATGAGACAATAACCCTGATAAATGCTTCAATAATATTGAAAAAGGAAGAGTCCTGAGGCG
GAAAGAACCAGCTGTGGAATGTGTGTCAGTTAGGGTGTGGAAAGTCCCCAGGCTCCCCAGCAGGCAGAAG
TATGCAAAGCATGCATCTCAATTAGTCAGCAACCAGGTGTGGAAAGTCCCCAGGCTCCCCAGCAGGCAGA
AGTATGCAAAGCATGCATCTCAATTAGTCAGCAACCATAGTCCCGCCCCTAACTCCGCCCATCCCGCCCC
TAACTCCGCCCAGTTCCGCCCATTCTCCGCCCCATGGCTGACTAATTTTTTTTATTTATGCAGAGGCCGA
GGCCGCCTCGGCCTCTGAGCTATTCCAGAAGTAGTGAGGAGGCTTTTTTGGAGGCCTAGGCTTTTGCAAA
GATCGATCAAGAGACAGGATGAGGATCGTTTCGCATGATTGAACAAGATGGATTGCACGCAGGTTCTCCG
GCCGCTTGGGTGGAGAGGCTATTCGGCTATGACTGGGCACAACAGACAATCGGCTGCTCTGATGCCGCCG
TGTTCCGGCTGTCAGCGCAGGGGCGCCCGGTTCTTTTTGTCAAGACCGACCTGTCCGGTGCCCTGAATGA
ACTGCAAGACGAGGCAGCGCGGCTATCGTGGCTGGCCACGACGGGCGTTCCTTGCGCAGCTGTGCTCGAC
GTTGTCACTGAAGCGGGAAGGGACTGGCTGCTATTGGGCGAAGTGCCGGGGCAGGATCTCCTGTCATCTC
ACCTTGCTCCTGCCGAGAAAGTATCCATCATGGCTGATGCAATGCGGCGGCTGCATACGCTTGATCCGGC
TACCTGCCCATTCGACCACCAAGCGAAACATCGCATCGAGCGAGCACGTACTCGGATGGAAGCCGGTCTT
GTCGATCAGGATGATCTGGACGAAGAGCATCAGGGGCTCGCGCCAGCCGAACTGTTCGCCAGGCTCAAGG
CGAGCATGCCCGACGGCGAGGATCTCGTCGTGACCCATGGCGATGCCTGCTTGCCGAATATCATGGTGGA
AAATGGCCGCTTTTCTGGATTCATCGACTGTGGCCGGCTGGGTGTGGCGGACCGCTATCAGGACATAGCG
TTGGCTACCCGTGATATTGCTGAAGAGCTTGGCGGCGAATGGGCTGACCGCTTCCTCGTGCTTTACGGTA
TCGCCGCTCCCGATTCGCAGCGCATCGCCTTCTATCGCCTTCTTGACGAGTTCTTCTGAGCGGGACTCTG
GGGTTCGAAATGACCGACCAAGCGACGCCCAACCTGCCATCACGAGATTTCGATTCCACCGCCGCCTTCT
ATGAAAGGTTGGGCTTCGGAATCGTTTTCCGGGACGCCGGCTGGATGATCCTCCAGCGCGGGGATCTCAT
GCTGGAGTTCTTCGCCCACCCTAGGGGGAGGCTAACTGAAACACGGAAGGAGACAATACCGGAAGGAACC
CGCGCTATGACGGCAATAAAAAGACAGAATAAAACGCACGGTGTTGGGTCGTTTGTTCATAAACGCGGGG
TTCGGTCCCAGGGCTGGCACTCTGTCGATACCCCACCGAGACCCCATTGGGGCCAATACGCCCGCGTTTC
TTCCTTTTCCCCACCCCACCCCCCAAGTTCGGGTGAAGGCCCAGGGCTCGCAGCCAACGTCGGGGCGGCA
GGCCCTGCCATAGCCTCAGGTTACTCATATATACTTTAGATTGATTTAAAACTTCATTTTTAATTTAAAA
GGATCTAGGTGAAGATCCTTTTTGATAATCTCATGACCAAAATCCCTTAACGTGAGTTTTCGTTCCACTG
AGCGTCAGACCCCGTAGAAAAGATCAAAGGATCTTCTTGAGATCCTTTTTTTCTGCGCGTAATCTGCTGC
TTGCAAACAAAAAAACCACCGCTACCAGCGGTGGTTTGTTTGCCGGATCAAGAGCTACCAACTCTTTTTC
CGAAGGTAACTGGCTTCAGCAGAGCGCAGATACCAAATACTGTTCTTCTAGTGTAGCCGTAGTTAGGCCA
CCACTTCAAGAACTCTGTAGCACCGCCTACATACCTCGCTCTGCTAATCCTGTTACCAGTGGCTGCTGCC
AGTGGCGATAAGTCGTGTCTTACCGGGTTGGACTCAAGACGATAGTTACCGGATAAGGCGCAGCGGTCGG
GCTGAACGGGGGGTTCGTGCACACAGCCCAGCTTGGAGCGAACGACCTACACCGAACTGAGATACCTACA
GCGTGAGCTATGAGAAAGCGCCACGCTTCCCGAAGGGAGAAAGGCGGACAGGTATCCGGTAAGCGGCAGG
GTCGGAACAGGAGAGCGCACGAGGGAGCTTCCAGGGGGAAACGCCTGGTATCTTTATAGTCCTGTCGGGT
TTCGCCACCTCTGACTTGAGCGTCGATTTTTGTGATGCTCGTCAGGGGGGCGGAGCCTATGGAAAAACGC
CAGCAACGCGGCCTTTTTACGGTTCCTGGCCTTTTGCTGGCCTTTTGCTCACATGTTCTTTCCTGCGTTA
TCCCCTGATTCTGTGGATAACCGTATTACCGCCATGCAT
Features (pLannotate 1.2.2; 16 found; start..end, strand, type, name):
     61..364     +  enhancer       CMV enhancer: human cytomegalovirus immediate early enhancer
    365..568     +  promoter       CMV promoter: human cytomegalovirus (CMV) immediate early promoter
    591..614     +  misc_feature   MCS (fragment): multiple cloning site
    615..701     +  CDS            CYP2C1 (fragment): CP2C1_RABIT - Experimental evidence at protein level: Swiss-Prot protein existence level 1. Cytochromes P450 are a group of heme-thiolate monooxygenases. In liver microsomes, this enzyme is involved in an NADPH-dependent electron transport pathway. It oxidizes a variety of structurally unrelated compounds, including steroids, fatty acids, and xenobiotics. From Oryctolagus cuniculus (Rabbit).
    696..739     +  misc_feature   MCS (fragment): multiple cloning site
    753..1208    +  CDS            BDFP1.6: BDFP1.6 is a basic (constitutively fluorescent) near ir fluorescent protein published in 2018, derived from Chroococcidiopsis. It requires the cofactor biliverdin for fluorescence.
   1227..1310    +  CDS            large T antigen (fragment): large T antigen from SV40 (simian virus 40)
   1333..1454    +  polyA_signal   SV40 poly(A) signal: SV40 polyadenylation signal
   1488..1916    -  rep_origin     f1 ori (sequence partly withheld): f1 bacteriophage origin of replication; arrow indicates direction of (+) strand synthesis
   1943..2047    +  promoter       AmpR promoter: bla
   2049..2406    +  promoter       SV40 promoter: SV40 enhancer and early promoter
   2441..3235    +  CDS            NeoR/KanR: aminoglycoside phosphotransferase from Tn5; aph(3')-II (or nptII); confers resistance to neomycin, kanamycin, and G418 (Geneticin®)
   3256..3408    +  CDS            ble (fragment): BLE_KLEPN - Experimental evidence at protein level: Swiss-Prot protein existence level 1. Binding protein with a strong affinity to the bleomycin family of antibiotics. Binds to CL990; an antimitotic-antibiotic compound. From Klebsiella pneumoniae.
   3467..3514    +  polyA_signal   HSV TK poly(A) signal: herpes simplex virus thymidine kinase polyadenylation signal (Cole and Stacy, 1985)
   3605..3621    -  polyA_signal   bGH poly(A) signal (fragment): bovine growth hormone polyadenylation signal
   3843..4431    +  rep_origin     ori: high-copy-number ColE1/pMB1/pBR322/pUC origin of replication
