[The description below was written by a language model from this plasmid's Addgene catalogue record and pLannotate feature annotations shown in this document.]
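Description:
pCytERM-BDFP1.8-N1 is a 4,545-nt mammalian expression plasmid built on an N1-type backbone (pN1), designed for transient or stable expression of a fluorescent fusion protein in cultured mammalian cells. It is maintained in bacteria through a high-copy ColE1/pUC-type origin and selected with kanamycin. The single NeoR/KanR (aminoglycoside phosphotransferase) gene sits behind tandem bacterial (bla) and SV40 early promoters and is terminated by the HSV TK polyadenylation signal, so the same marker can also support G418 selection in mammalian cells. An f1 origin is present as well. Short fragments annotated as ble, bGH poly(A) and SV40 large T antigen appear to be backbone remnants rather than functional parts.

The payload is driven by the human CMV immediate early enhancer and promoter and closed by the SV40 poly(A) signal. It begins with CytERM, annotated as a short N-terminal fragment of rabbit cytochrome P450 2C1, which is joined through residual multiple cloning site sequence to the near-infrared fluorescent protein. In general use, this P450 segment acts as a signal-anchor that tethers a fused protein to the cytoplasmic face of the endoplasmic reticulum. The annotation software labels the fluorescent protein as BDFP1.6, a biliverdin-dependent protein derived from Chroococcidiopsis, whereas the catalogue names it BDFP1.8, presumably a close variant matched to its nearest database entry. The catalogue lists mouse as the insert species, which does not agree with either annotated component.

CytERM fusions are commonly used to judge fluorescent protein oligomerisation through ER membrane reorganisation. This fits the associated study's quantitative comparison of near-infrared fluorescent proteins, though the record itself states only expression of the fusion in mammalian cells.
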