Addgene plasmid #197186: pCytERM-BDFP1.8-N1
Purpose: Expresses the fusion protein of CytERM-BDFP1.8 in mammalian cells
Depositing lab: Kiryl Piatkevich. Depositing organization: Westlake University. Publication: Quantitative assessment of near-infrared fluorescent proteins. Zhang H, Papadaki S, Sun X, Wang X, Drobizhev M, Yao L, Rehbock M, Koster RW, Wu L, Namikawa K, Piatkevich KD. Nat Methods. 2023 Sep 4. doi: 10.1038/s41592-023-01975-z. PubMed 37666982.
Backbone
  Vector backbone: pN1
  Vector type: Mammalian Expression
Growth in bacteria
  Bacterial resistance: Kanamycin, 50 μg/mL
  Growth temperature: 37°C
  Growth strain: NEB Stable
  Copy number: High Copy
Gene/Insert
  Gene/Insert name: CytERM-BDFP1.8-
  Species: M. musculus (mouse)
  Cloning method: Gibson Cloning
Terms and licenses: Academic/Nonprofit Terms; Industry Terms: Not Available to Industry
Depositor comments: Please visit https://www.researchsquare.com/article/rs-797586/v1 for preprint.
How to cite: pCytERM-BDFP1.8-N1 was a gift from Kiryl Piatkevich (Addgene plasmid # 197186 ; http://n2t.net/addgene:197186 ; RRID:Addgene_197186)
